Addgene plasmid #141027: pUC-DEST-hPROX1-tdTomato-PuroTK
Purpose: Reporter integration
Depositing lab: Hideyuki Okano. Publication: A versatile toolbox for knock-in gene targeting based on the Multisite Gateway technology. Yoshimatsu S, Sone T, Nakajima M, Sato T, Okochi R, Ishikawa M, Nakamura M, Sasaki E, Shiozawa S, Okano H. PLoS One. 2019 Aug 27;14(8):e0221164. doi: 10.1371/journal.pone.0221164. eCollection 2019. PubMed 31454364.
Backbone
  Vector backbone: pUC
  Vector type: Mammalian Expression
Growth in bacteria
  Bacterial resistance: Ampicillin, 100 μg/mL
  Growth temperature: 37°C
  Growth strain: NEB Stable
  Copy number: High Copy
Gene/Insert
  Gene/Insert name: tdTomato
  Species: Synthetic
  Cloning method: Restriction Enzyme; 5′ cloning site Unknown (unknown if destroyed)
Terms and licenses: Academic/Nonprofit Terms; Industry Terms: Not Available to Industry
Depositor comments: Please note: Plasmid contains a 52 basepair deletion that removes the 3' end of attB1 and the HSV TK poly(A) signal. These differences are not known to affect plasmid function.
How to cite: pUC-DEST-hPROX1-tdTomato-PuroTK was a gift from Hideyuki Okano (Addgene plasmid # 141027 ; http://n2t.net/addgene:141027 ; RRID:Addgene_141027)
