[The description below was written by a language model from this plasmid's Addgene catalogue record and pLannotate feature annotations shown in this document.]
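Description:
pUC-DEST-hPROX1-tdTomato-PuroTK is a pUC-based knock-in donor (targeting) plasmid assembled by Multisite Gateway recombination and intended for reporter integration at the human PROX1 locus in mammalian cells. It is propagated in E. coli as a high-copy plasmid through the ColE1/pUC origin and selected with ampicillin via the β-lactamase gene. Remnants of the pUC lacZα/MCS region and lac promoter flank the assembled cassette.

The payload sits between attB3 and attB4 sites, with internal attB1 and attB2 sites marking the junctions of the Gateway modules. The first module carries sequence that includes a fragment of the PROX1 coding region, consistent with a 5′ homology arm ending at the last codons of the gene. This is joined directly to a P2A peptide and the tdTomato open reading frame. After correct integration, the red fluorescent tandem dimer should be co-translated with endogenous PROX1 and released as a separate protein, reporting PROX1 expression. The middle module is a selection cassette in which the mouse PGK promoter drives a puromycin N-acetyltransferase–truncated HSV thymidine kinase fusion, followed by a PGK polyadenylation signal. This allows positive selection with puromycin and negative selection with nucleoside analogues such as ganciclovir. The roughly 1 kb unannotated stretch between attB2 and attB4 presumably serves as the 3′ homology arm, although the feature table does not label it. No recombinase sites for excising the selection cassette are annotated.

The depositor notes a 52 bp deletion that removes the 3′ end of attB1 and an HSV TK poly(A) signal, which is not known to affect function. The record does not state which nuclease or cell type is used for targeting.
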