Features (pLannotate 1.2.2; 24 found; start..end, strand, type, name):
     36..57      -  misc_feature   MCS (fragment): pUC18/19 multiple cloning site
     73..93      +  protein_bind   attB3: mutant version of attB; core recombination site for the Gateway® BP reaction BP Clonase™
    629..814     +  CDS            PROX1 (fragment): PROX1_HUMAN - Experimental evidence at protein level: Swiss-Prot protein existence level 1. Transcription factor involved in developmental processes such as cell fate determination, gene transcriptional regulation and progenitor cell regulation in a number of organs. Plays a critical role in embryonic development and functions as a key regulatory protein in neurogenesis and the development of the heart, eye lens, liver, pancreas and the lymphatic system. Involved in the regulation of the circadian rhythm. Represses: transcription of the retinoid-related orphan receptor RORG, transcriptional ac
    815..871     +  CDS            P2A: 2A peptide from porcine teschovirus-1 polyprotein Eukaryotic ribosomes fail to insert a peptide bond between the Gly and Pro residues, yielding separate polypeptides.
    872..2296    +  CDS            tdTomato: tdTomato is a basic (constitutively fluorescent) orange fluorescent protein published in 2004, derived from Discosoma sp.. It is reported to be a somewhat slowly-maturing tandem dimer with low acid sensitivity.
   2540..2560    +  protein_bind   attB1: mutant version of attB; core recombination site for the Gateway® BP reaction BP Clonase™
   2570..3069    +  promoter       PGK promoter: mouse phosphoglycerate kinase 1 promoter
   3093..3689    +  CDS            PuroR (fragment): puromycin N-acetyltransferase; pac from Streptomyces; confers resistance to puromycin
   3696..4691    +  CDS            ΔTK: truncated herpes simplex virus thymidine kinase (Salomon et al., 1995) confers sensitivity to nucleoside analogs such as acyclovir or ganciclovir
   4706..4760    +  CDS            HygR (fragment): aminoglycoside phosphotransferase from E. coli confers resistance to hygromycin
   4764..5038    +  polyA_signal   PGK poly(A) signal (fragment): mouse phosphoglycerate kinase 1 polyadenylation signal
   5060..5080    -  protein_bind   attB2: mutant version of attB; core recombination site for the Gateway® BP reaction BP Clonase™
   6133..6153    -  protein_bind   attB4: mutant version of attB; core recombination site for the Gateway® BP reaction BP Clonase™
   6170..6204    -  misc_feature   MCS (fragment): pUC18/19 multiple cloning site
   6238..6254    -  protein_bind   lac operator: The lac repressor binds to the lac operator to inhibit transcription in E. coli. This inhibition can be relieved by adding lactose or isopropyl-β-D-thiogalactopyranoside (IPTG). lac repressor encoded by lacI
   6262..6292    -  promoter       lac promoter: promoter for the E. coli lac operon
   6307..6328    -  protein_bind   CAP binding site: CAP binding activates transcription in the presence of cAMP. E. coli catabolite activator protein
   6341..6433    -  CDS            lacI (fragment): lac repressor; lacI; The lac repressor binds to the lac operator to inhibit transcription in E. coli. This inhibition can be relieved by adding lactose or isopropyl-β-D-thiogalactopyranoside (IPTG).
   6616..7204    -  rep_origin     ori: high-copy-number ColE1/pMB1/pBR322/pUC origin of replication
   7375..8235    -  CDS            AmpR: β-lactamase; bla; confers resistance to ampicillin, carbenicillin, and related antibiotics
   8236..8340    -  promoter       AmpR promoter: bla
   8435..8470    +  CDS            rop (fragment): Rop protein, which maintains plasmids at low copy number; rop
   8572..8671    +  misc_feature   bom (fragment): basis of mobility region from pBR322
   8677..33      -  CDS            lacZα (fragment) (across the origin): LacZα fragment of β-galactosidase; lacZ fragment
>Addgene plasmid #141027 | pUC-DEST-hPROX1-tdTomato-PuroTK | addgene full sequence | sequence record 304874 | Addgene NGS Result
CCCAGTCACGACGTTGTAAAACGACGGCCAGTGCCAAGCTTGCATGCCTGCAGGTCGGGATATCTGAATT
ATCAACTTTGTATAATAAAGTTGTTGCCACCATGGGCGCATCTGAGTCAACAATCCTCTGAGACAAACAG
ATAACTGAGATTTTAGAAGATTTTCTTCATTTAAAGCTTGGGTTTAATTTATAAAGAAGCCCAACTATTT
GTTATTCTATTTTGAGAACGTATTTTGTTTTCATCATGGCAATCAAAAAGAAATAGGATTCAAATTCTGA
AAAAATAATTGGAGACTTTCTTCTGGATAGCACTTATTTAATAAAGTGAGGAATCCCAAAAGTCACATCC
CATATTCCTATCCTAATATCCACAATGAAATCCCAGTTTTTCAATAGGTCTGCGTTGGATCTTTCATACA
CTCTTCTTAAAACAAAGCTGTCAACCCCACATCACAATGCTTCTATATATAATGACTTTACATTAAAAGA
ATAGAAGCCAGCTATTTTTAGAAAATGCAGGTGCCATGTAAGCCCCTTTCTGCAAGAATGATCTTAGCTC
AGTTTCCTTGGAATAACTGTAGACTTGAAACTGAAAACTTTATTAATGCCATTGTCTCCTTGTATCAGCA
GGTTCCAGAGAGATTCCTGGAAGTTGCTCAGATCACATTACGGGAGTTTTTCAATGCCATTATCGCAGGC
AAAGATGTTGATCCTTCCTGGAAGAAGGCCATATACAAGGTCATCTGCAAGCTGGATAGTGAAGTCCCTG
AGATTTTCAAATCCCCGAACTGCCTACAAGAGCTGCTTCATGAGGCCACGAACTTCTCTCTGTTAAAGCA
AGCAGGAGACGTGGAAGAAAACCCCGGTCCTGTTAGCAAGGGCGAGGAGGTCATCAAAGAGTTCATGCGC
TTCAAGGTGCGCATGGAGGGCTCCATGAACGGCCACGAGTTCGAGATCGAGGGCGAGGGCGAGGGCCGCC
CCTACGAGGGCACCCAGACCGCCAAGCTGAAGGTGACCAAGGGCGGCCCCCTGCCCTTCGCCTGGGACAT
CCTGTCCCCCCAGTTCATGTACGGCTCCAAGGCGTACGTGAAGCACCCCGCCGACATCCCCGATTACAAG
AAGCTGTCCTTCCCCGAGGGCTTCAAGTGGGAGCGCGTGATGAACTTCGAGGACGGCGGTCTGGTGACCG
TGACCCAGGACTCCTCCCTGCAGGACGGCACGCTGATCTACAAGGTGAAGATGCGCGGCACCAACTTCCC
CCCCGACGGCCCCGTAATGCAGAAAAAGACCATGGGCTGGGAGGCCTCCACCGAGCGCCTGTACCCCCGC
GACGGCGTGCTGAAGGGCGAGATCCACCAGGCCCTGAAGCTGAAGGACGGCGGCCACTACCTGGTGGAGT
TCAAGACCATCTACATGGCCAAGAAGCCCGTGCAACTGCCCGGCTACTACTACGTGGACACCAAGCTGGA
CATCACCTCCCACAACGAGGACTACACCATCGTGGAACAGTACGAGCGCTCCGAGGGCCGCCACCACCTG
TTCCTGGGGCATGGCACCGGCAGCACCGGCAGCGGCAGCTCCGGCACCGCCTCCTCCGAGGACAACAACA
TGGCCGTCATCAAAGAGTTCATGCGCTTCAAGGTGCGCATGGAGGGCTCCATGAACGGCCACGAGTTCGA
GATCGAGGGCGAGGGCGAGGGCCGCCCCTACGAGGGCACCCAGACCGCCAAGCTGAAGGTGACCAAGGGC
GGCCCCCTGCCCTTCGCCTGGGACATCCTGTCCCCCCAGTTCATGTACGGCTCCAAGGCGTACGTGAAGC
ACCCCGCCGACATCCCCGATTACAAGAAGCTGTCCTTCCCCGAGGGCTTCAAGTGGGAGCGCGTGATGAA
CTTCGAGGACGGCGGTCTGGTGACCGTGACCCAGGACTCCTCCCTGCAGGACGGCACGCTGATCTACAAG
GTGAAGATGCGCGGCACCAACTTCCCCCCCGACGGCCCCGTAATGCAGAAAAAGACCATGGGCTGGGAGG
CCTCCACCGAGCGCCTGTACCCCCGCGACGGCGTGCTGAAGGGCGAGATCCACCAGGCCCTGAAGCTGAA
GGACGGCGGCCACTACCTGGTGGAGTTCAAGACCATCTACATGGCCAAGAAGCCCGTGCAACTGCCCGGC
TACTACTACGTGGACACCAAGCTGGACATCACCTCCCACAACGAGGACTACACCATCGTGGAACAGTACG
AGCGCTCCGAGGGCCGCCACCACCTGTTCCTGTACGGCATGGACGAGCTGTACAAGGAATTTTAACCCTA
GAAAGATAATCATATTGTGACGTACGTTAAAGATAATCATGCGTAAAATTGACGCATGTGTTTTATCGGT
CTGTATATCGAGGTCCCGTGAGGCGTTTGAATAGATATTAAGTTTTATTATATTTACACTTACATACTAA
TAATAAATTCAACAAACAATTCTTTTACGTGACTTTTAAGATTTAACTCAAACAAAAACTCAAAATTTCT
TCTATAAAGTAACAAAACTCAAGTTTGTACAAAAAAGCAGAATTCTACCGGGTAGGGGAGGCGCTTTTCC
CAAGGCAGTCTGGAGCATGCGCTTTAGCAGCCCCGCTGGGCACTTGGCGCTACACAAGTGGCCTCTGGCC
TCGCACACATTCCACATCCACCGGTAGGCGCCAACCGGCTCCGTTCTTTGGTGGCCCCTTCGCGCCACCT
TCTACTCCTCCCCTAGTCAGGAAGTTCCCCCCCGCCCCGCAGCTCGCGTCGTGCAGGACGTGACAAATGG
AAGTAGCACGTCTCACTAGTCTCGTGCAGATGGACAGCACCGCTGAGCAATGGAAGCGGGTAGGCCTTTG
GGGCAGCGGCCAATAGCAGCTTTGCTCCTTCGCTTTCTGGGCTCAGAGGCTGGGAAGGGGTGGGTCCGGG
GGCGGGCTCAGGGGCGGGCTCAGGGGCGGGGCGGGCGCCCGAAGGTCCTCCGGAGGCCCGGCATTCTGCA
CGCTTCAAAAGCGCACGTCTGCCGCGCTGTTCTCCTCTTCCTCATCTCCGGGCCTTTCGACCGATCATCA
AGCTTGATCCTCATGACCGAGTACAAGCCCACGGTGCGCCTCGCCACCCGCGACGACGTCCCCAGGGCCG
TACGCACCCTCGCCGCCGCGTTCGCCGACTACCCCGCCACGCGCCACACCGTCGATCCGGACCGCCACAT
CGAGCGGGTCACCGAGCTGCAAGAACTCTTCCTCACGCGCGTCGGGCTCGACATCGGCAAGGTGTGGGTC
GCGGACGACGGCGCCGCGGTGGCGGTCTGGACCACGCCGGAGAGCGTCGAAGCGGGGGCGGTGTTCGCCG
AGATCGGCCCGCGCATGGCCGAGTTGAGCGGTTCCCGGCTGGCCGCGCAGCAACAGATGGAAGGCCTCCT
GGCGCCGCACCGGCCCAAGGAGCCCGCGTGGTTCCTGGCCACCGTCGGCGTCTCGCCCGACCACCAGGGC
AAGGGTCTGGGCAGCGCCGTCGTGCTCCCCGGAGTGGAGGCGGCCGAGCGCGCCGGGGTGCCCGCCTTCC
TGGAGACCTCCGCGCCCCGCAACCTCCCCTTCTACGAGCGGCTCGGCTTCACCGTCACCGCCGACGTCGA
GGTGCCCGAAGGACCGCGCACCTGGTGCATGACCCGCAAGCCCGGTGCCGGATCCATGCCCACGCTACTG
CGGGTTTATATAGACGGTCCCCACGGGATGGGGAAAACCACCACCACGCAACTGCTGGTGGCCCTGGGTT
CGCGCGACGATATCGTCTACGTACCCGAGCCGATGACTTACTGGCGGGTGCTGGGGGCTTCCGAGACAAT
CGCGAACATCTACACCACACAACACCGCCTCGACCAGGGTGAGATATCGGCCGGGGACGCGGCGGTGGTA
ATGACAAGCGCCCAGATAACAATGGGCATGCCTTATGCCGTGACCGACGCCGTTCTGGCTCCTCATATCG
GGGGGGAGGCTGGGAGCTCACATGCCCCGCCCCCGGCCCTCACCCTCATCTTCGACCGCCATCCCATCGC
CGCCCTCCTGTGCTACCCGGCCGCGCGGTACCTTATGGGCAGCATGACCCCCCAGGCCGTGCTGGCGTTC
GTGGCCCTCATCCCGCCGACCTTGCCCGGCACCAACATCGTGCTTGGGGCCCTTCCGGAGGACAGACACA
TCGACCGCCTGGCCAAACGCCAGCGCCCCGGCGAGCGGCTGGACCTGGCTATGCTGGCTGCGATTCGCCG
CGTTTACGGGCTACTTGCCAATACGGTGCGGTATCTGCAGTGCGGCGGGTCGTGGCGGGAGGACTGGGGA
CAGCTTTCGGGGACGGCCGTGCCGCCCCAGGGTGCCGAGCCCCAGAGCAACGCGGGCCCACGACCCCATA
TCGGGGACACGTTATTTACCCTGTTTCGGGCCCCCGAGTTGCTGGCCCCCAACGGCGACCTGTATAACGT
GTTTGCCTGGGCCTTGGACGTCTTGGCCAAACGCCTCCGTTCCATGCACGTCTTTATCCTGGATTACGAC
CAATCGCCCGCCGGCTGCCGGGACGCCCTGCTGCAACTTACCTCCGGGATGGTCCAGACCCACGTCACCA
CCCCCGGCTCCATACCGACGATATGCGACCTGGCGCGCACGTTTGCCCGGGAGATGGGGGAGGCTAACTG
AGCTCTAGCTTATCGACTCGCCGATAGTGGAAACCGACGCCCCAGCACTCGTCCGAGGGCAAAGGAATAG
TCGAGAAATTGATGATCTATTAAACAATAAAGATGTCCACATGGAAGTTTTTCCTGTCATACTTTGTTAA
GAAGGGTGAGAACAGAGTACCTACATTTTGAATGGAAGGATTGGAGCTACGGGGGTGGGGGTGGGGTGGG
ATTAGATAAATGCCTGCTCTTTACTGAAGGCTCTTTACTATTGCTTTATGATAATGTTTCATAGTTGGAT
ATCATAATTTAAACAAGCAAAACCAAATTAAGGGCCAGCTCATTCCTCCCACTCATGATCTATAGATCCT
CTAGAGTCGAGGGCTGCAGCAGCTTTCTTGTACAAAGTGGGATATCTATAACAAGAAAATATATATATAA
TAAGTTATCACGTAAGTAGAACATGAAATAACAATATAATTATCGTATGAGTTAAATCTTAAAAGTCACG
TAAAAGATAATCATGCGTCATTTTGACTCACGCGGTCGTTATAGTTCAAAATCAGTGACACTTACCGCAT
TGACAAGCACGCCTCACGGGAGCTCCAAGCGGCGACTGAGATGTCCTAAATGCACAGCGACGGATTCGCG
CTATTTAGAAAGAGAGAGCAATATTTCAAGAATGCATGCGTCAATTTTACGCAGACTATCTTTCTAGGGT
TAATAGAAATTTCAACAACTCTTTTTGAATGTATGAAGAGTAGCAGTCCCCTTTAAATGTCCAAGTTATA
TGTGTCTAGATTTTGATTTCATATATATGTGTATGGGAGGCATGGATATGTTATGAAATCAGCTGGTAAT
TCCTCCTCATCACGTTTCTCTCATTTTCTTTTGTTTTCCATTGCAAGGGGATGGTTGTTTTCTTTCTGCC
TTTAGTTTGCTTTTGCCCAAGGCCCTTAACATTTGGACACTTAAAATAGGGTTAATTTTCAGGGAAAAAG
AATGTTGGCGTGTGTAAAGTCTCTATTAGCAATGAAGGGAATTTGTTAACGATGCATCCACTTGATTGAT
GACTTATTGCAAATGGCGGTTGGCTGAGGAAAACCCATGACACAGCACAACTCTACAGACAGTGATGTGT
CTCTTGTTTCTACTGCTAAGAAGGTCTGAAAATTTAATGAAACCACTTCATACATTTAAGTATTTTGTTT
GGTTTGAACTCAATCAGTAGCTTTTCCTTACATGTTTAAAAATAATTCCAATGACAGATGAGCAGCTCAC
TTTTCCAAAGTACCCCAAAAGGCCAAATTAAAAAAGAAAAATAATCACTCTCAAGCCTTGTCTAAGAAAA
GAGGCAAACTCTGAAAGTCGTACCAGTTTCTTCTGGAGGCAAAGCAATTTTGCACAAAACCAGCTCTCTC
AAGATGAGACTAGAAATTCATACCTGGTCTTGTAGCCACCAACAACTTTTCTATACAAAGTTGATAGCTT
GATATCAATACTCTAGAGGATCCCCGGGTACCGAGCTCGAATTCGTAATCATGGTCATAGCTGTTTCCTG
TGTGAAATTGTTATCCGCTCACAATTCCACACAACATACGAGCCGGAAGCATAAAGTGTAAAGCCTGGGG
TGCCTAATGAGTGAGCTAACTCACATTAATTGCGTTGCGCTCACTGCCCGCTTTCCAGTCGGGAAACCTG
TCGTGCCAGCTGCATTAATGAATCGGCCAACGCGCGGGGAGAGGCGGTTTGCGTATTGGGCGCTCTTCCG
CTTCCTCGCTCACTGACTCGCTGCGCTCGGTCGTTCGGCTGCGGCGAGCGGTATCAGCTCACTCAAAGGC
GGTAATACGGTTATCCACAGAATCAGGGGATAACGCAGGAAAGAACATGTGAGCAAAAGGCCAGCAAAAG
GCCAGGAACCGTAAAAAGGCCGCGTTGCTGGCGTTTTTCCATAGGCTCCGCCCCCCTGACGAGCATCACA
AAAATCGACGCTCAAGTCAGAGGTGGCGAAACCCGACAGGACTATAAAGATACCAGGCGTTTCCCCCTGG
AAGCTCCCTCGTGCGCTCTCCTGTTCCGACCCTGCCGCTTACCGGATACCTGTCCGCCTTTCTCCCTTCG
GGAAGCGTGGCGCTTTCTCATAGCTCACGCTGTAGGTATCTCAGTTCGGTGTAGGTCGTTCGCTCCAAGC
TGGGCTGTGTGCACGAACCCCCCGTTCAGCCCGACCGCTGCGCCTTATCCGGTAACTATCGTCTTGAGTC
CAACCCGGTAAGACACGACTTATCGCCACTGGCAGCAGCCACTGGTAACAGGATTAGCAGAGCGAGGTAT
GTAGGCGGTGCTACAGAGTTCTTGAAGTGGTGGCCTAACTACGGCTACACTAGAAGAACAGTATTTGGTA
TCTGCGCTCTGCTGAAGCCAGTTACCTTCGGAAAAAGAGTTGGTAGCTCTTGATCCGGCAAACAAACCAC
CGCTGGTAGCGGTGGTTTTTTTGTTTGCAAGCAGCAGATTACGCGCAGAAAAAAAGGATCTCAAGAAGAT
CCTTTGATCTTTTCTACGGGGTCTGACGCTCAGTGGAACGAAAACTCACGTTAAGGGATTTTGGTCATGA
GATTATCAAAAAGGATCTTCACCTAGATCCTTTTAAATTAAAAATGAAGTTTTAAATCAATCTAAAGTAT
ATATGAGTAAACTTGGTCTGACAGTTACCAATGCTTAATCAGTGAGGCACCTATCTCAGCGATCTGTCTA
TTTCGTTCATCCATAGTTGCCTGACTCCCCGTCGTGTAGATAACTACGATACGGGAGGGCTTACCATCTG
GCCCCAGTGCTGCAATGATACCGCGAGACCCACGCTCACCGGCTCCAGATTTATCAGCAATAAACCAGCC
AGCCGGAAGGGCCGAGCGCAGAAGTGGTCCTGCAACTTTATCCGCCTCCATCCAGTCTATTAATTGTTGC
CGGGAAGCTAGAGTAAGTAGTTCGCCAGTTAATAGTTTGCGCAACGTTGTTGCCATTGCTACAGGCATCG
TGGTGTCACGCTCGTCGTTTGGTATGGCTTCATTCAGCTCCGGTTCCCAACGATCAAGGCGAGTTACATG
ATCCCCCATGTTGTGCAAAAAAGCGGTTAGCTCCTTCGGTCCTCCGATCGTTGTCAGAAGTAAGTTGGCC
GCAGTGTTATCACTCATGGTTATGGCAGCACTGCATAATTCTCTTACTGTCATGCCATCCGTAAGATGCT
TTTCTGTGACTGGTGAGTACTCAACCAAGTCATTCTGAGAATAGTGTATGCGGCGACCGAGTTGCTCTTG
CCCGGCGTCAATACGGGATAATACCGCGCCACATAGCAGAACTTTAAAAGTGCTCATCATTGGAAAACGT
TCTTCGGGGCGAAAACTCTCAAGGATCTTACCGCTGTTGAGATCCAGTTCGATGTAACCCACTCGTGCAC
CCAACTGATCTTCAGCATCTTTTACTTTCACCAGCGTTTCTGGGTGAGCAAAAACAGGAAGGCAAAATGC
CGCAAAAAAGGGAATAAGGGCGACACGGAAATGTTGAATACTCATACTCTTCCTTTTTCAATATTATTGA
AGCATTTATCAGGGTTATTGTCTCATGAGCGGATACATATTTGAATGTATTTAGAAAAATAAACAAATAG
GGGTTCCGCGCACATTTCCCCGAAAAGTGCCACCTGACGTCTAAGAAACCATTATTATCATGACATTAAC
CTATAAAAATAGGCGTATCACGAGGCCCTTTCGTCTCGCGCGTTTCGGTGATGACGGTGAAAACCTCTGA
CACATGCAGCTCCCGGAGACGGTCACAGCTTGTCTGTAAGCGGATGCCGGGAGCAGACAAGCCCGTCAGG
GCGCGTCAGCGGGTGTTGGCGGGTGTCGGGGCTGGCTTAACTATGCGGCATCAGAGCAGATTGTACTGAG
AGTGCACCATATGCGGTGTGAAATACCGCACAGATGCGTAAGGAGAAAATACCGCATCAGGCGCCATTCG
CCATTCAGGCTGCGCAACTGTTGGGAAGGGCGATCGGTGCGGGCCTCTTCGCTATTACGCCAGCTGGCGA
AAGGGGGATGTGCTGCAAGGCGATTAAGTTGGGTAACGCCAGGGTTTT
